Addgene plasmid #36761: TAL2341
Depositing lab: Keith Joung. Depositing organization: Massachusetts General Hospital. Publication: FLASH assembly of TALENs for high-throughput genome editing. Reyon D, Tsai SQ, Khayter C, Foden JA, Sander JD, Joung JK. Nat Biotechnol. 2012 Apr 8. doi: 10.1038/nbt.2170. PubMed 22484455.
Backbone
  Vector backbone: JDS74
  Backbone manufacturer: Joung lab (Addgene Plasmid # 32288)
  Backbone size w/o insert (bp): 6447
  Vector type: Mammalian, T7 for in vitro mRNA synthesis
Growth in bacteria
  Bacterial resistance: Ampicillin, 100 μg/mL
  Growth temperature: 37°C
  Growth strain: XL1 Blue
  Copy number: High Copy
Gene/Insert
  Gene/Insert name: PDGFRA-TALEN_Right (alt name: PDGFRA)
  Species: H. sapiens (human)
  Insert size (bp): 1640
  Entrez Gene: Pdgfra (a.k.a. CD140a, Pdgfr-2)
  Promoter: CMV
  Tag / fusion protein: 3X Flag (N terminal on backbone); WT FOKI (C terminal on backbone)
  Cloning method: Restriction Enzyme; 5′ cloning site BsmBI (destroyed during cloning); 3′ cloning site BsmBI (destroyed during cloning)
  Sequencing primers: 5′ CMV-F; 3′ BGH-rev
Terms and licenses: Academic/Nonprofit Terms; Industry Terms: Not Available to Industry
Depositor comments: Target binding site: TCCGACACTAGGCGCTCG It is strongly recommended that users perform a diagnostic digest to verify this plasmid prior to use. For example, a double digest of the plasmid with BamHI and KpnI should result in two bands at 2.2kb and 5.9kb.
How to cite: TAL2341 was a gift from Keith Joung (Addgene plasmid # 36761 ; http://n2t.net/addgene:36761 ; RRID:Addgene_36761)
