[The description below was written by a language model from this plasmid's Addgene catalogue record.]
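Description:
TAL2341 is a mammalian expression plasmid encoding the right-hand monomer of a TALE nuclease (TALEN) pair directed against the human PDGFRA gene. It is built on the JDS74 backbone, a 6.4 kb TALEN receiver vector, into which a roughly 1.6 kb array of TAL effector repeats made by the FLASH assembly method was inserted through BsmBI sites that were destroyed in the cloning. The plasmid is a high-copy construct propagated in E. coli under ampicillin selection; the record does not name the origin of replication and lists no mammalian selection marker.

The repeat array, which determines the DNA sequence recognised, sits in frame with elements supplied by the backbone: an N-terminal 3X FLAG epitope tag for detecting the protein, and a C-terminal wild-type FokI nuclease domain. Expression in mammalian cells is driven by the CMV promoter, and the use of a BGH reverse sequencing primer suggests a BGH polyadenylation region downstream, although this is not stated explicitly. The vector type also indicates a T7 promoter, allowing in vitro transcription of TALEN mRNA as an alternative to plasmid transfection.

Because FokI cleaves only as a dimer, this construct is meant to be used with the matching left-hand PDGFRA TALEN. When the two monomers bind their half-sites on opposite strands, the FokI domains dimerise over the intervening spacer and make a double-strand break, which can be repaired with mutagenic insertions or deletions or used to stimulate homology-directed repair. The plasmid belongs to a large set of FLASH-assembled TALENs made for high-throughput genome editing of human genes. No feature table was supplied, so element positions cannot be confirmed.
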