>Addgene plasmid #36761 | TAL2341 | depositor partial sequence | sequence record 45954 | TAL2341 sequence 1640 bps
GAACCTGACCCCAGACCAGGTAGTCGCAATCGCGTCACATGACGGGGGAAAGCAAGCCCTGGAAACCGTG
CAAAGGTTGTTGCCGGTCCTTTGTCAAGACCACGGCCTTACACCGGAGCAAGTCGTGGCCATTGCATCCC
ACGACGGTGGCAAACAGGCTCTTGAGACGGTTCAGAGACTTCTCCCAGTTCTCTGTCAAGCCCACGGGCT
GACTCCCGATCAAGTTGTAGCGATTGCGAATAACAATGGAGGGAAACAAGCATTGGAGACTGTCCAACGG
CTCCTTCCCGTGTTGTGTCAAGCCCACGGTTTGACGCCTGCACAAGTGGTCGCCATCGCCTCCAATATTG
GCGGTAAGCAGGCGCTGGAAACAGTACAGCGCCTGCTGCCTGTACTGTGCCAGGATCATGGACTGACCCC
AGACCAGGTAGTCGCAATCGCGTCACATGACGGGGGAAAGCAAGCCCTGGAAACCGTGCAAAGGTTGTTG
CCGGTCCTTTGTCAAGACCACGGCCTTACACCGGAGCAAGTCGTGGCCATTGCAAGCAACATCGGTGGCA
AACAGGCTCTTGAGACGGTTCAGAGACTTCTCCCAGTTCTCTGTCAAGCCCACGGGCTGACTCCCGATCA
AGTTGTAGCGATTGCGTCGCATGACGGAGGGAAACAAGCATTGGAGACTGTCCAACGGCTCCTTCCCGTG
TTGTGTCAAGCCCACGGTTTGACGCCTGCACAAGTGGTCGCCATCGCCTCGAATGGCGGCGGTAAGCAGG
CGCTGGAAACAGTACAGCGCCTGCTGCCTGTACTGTGCCAGGATCATGGACTGACCCCAGACCAGGTAGT
CGCAATCGCGTCGAACATTGGGGGAAAGCAAGCCCTGGAAACCGTGCAAAGGTTGTTGCCGGTCCTTTGT
CAAGACCACGGCCTTACACCGGAGCAAGTCGTGGCCATTGCAAATAATAACGGTGGCAAACAGGCTCTTG
AGACGGTTCAGAGACTTCTCCCAGTTCTCTGTCAAGCCCACGGGCTGACTCCCGATCAAGTTGTAGCGAT
TGCGAATAACAATGGAGGGAAACAAGCATTGGAGACTGTCCAACGGCTCCTTCCCGTGTTGTGTCAAGCC
CACGGTTTGACGCCTGCACAAGTGGTCGCCATCGCCAGCCATGATGGCGGTAAGCAGGCGCTGGAAACAG
TACAGCGCCTGCTGCCTGTACTGTGCCAGGATCATGGACTGACCCCAGACCAGGTAGTCGCAATCGCGAA
CAATAATGGGGGAAAGCAAGCCCTGGAAACCGTGCAAAGGTTGTTGCCGGTCCTTTGTCAAGACCACGGC
CTTACACCGGAGCAAGTCGTGGCCATTGCATCCCACGACGGTGGCAAACAGGCTCTTGAGACGGTTCAGA
GACTTCTCCCAGTTCTCTGTCAAGCCCACGGGCTGACTCCCGATCAAGTTGTAGCGATTGCGTCCAACGG
TGGAGGGAAACAAGCATTGGAGACTGTCCAACGGCTCCTTCCCGTGTTGTGTCAAGCCCACGGTTTGACG
CCTGCACAAGTGGTCGCCATCGCCAGCCATGATGGCGGTAAGCAGGCGCTGGAAACAGTACAGCGCCTGC
TGCCTGTACTGTGCCAGGATCATGGACTGA
