>Addgene plasmid #36761 | TAL2341 | addgene partial sequence | sequence record 48043 | CMV-F 5'-CGCAAATGGGCGGTAGGCGTG-3'
GAGCTCTCTGGCTAACTAGAGAACCCACTGCTTACTGGCTTATCGAAATTAATACGACTCACTATAGGGA
GACCCAAGCTGGCTAGCACCATGGACTACAAAGACCATGACGGTGATTATAAAGATCATGACATCGATTA
CAAGGATGACGATGACAAGATGGCCCCCAAGAAGAAGAGGAAGGTGGGCATTCACCGCGGGGTACCTATG
GTGGACTTGAGGACACTCGGTTATTCGCAACAGCAACAGGAGAAAATCAAGCCTAAGGTCAGGAGCACCG
TCGCGCAACACCACGAGGCGCTTGTGGGGCATGGCTTCACTCATGCGCATATTGTCGCGCTTTCACAGCA
CCCTGCGGCGCTTGGGACGGTGGCTGTCAAATACCAAGATATGATTGCGGCCCTGCCCGAAGCCACGCAC
GAGGCAATTGTAGGGGTCGGTAAACAGTGGTCGGGAGCGCGAGCACTTGAGGCGCTGCTGACTGTGGCGG
GTGAGCTTAGGGGGCCTCCGCTCCAGCTCGACACCGGGCAGCTGCTGAAGATCGCGAAGAGAGGGGGAGT
AACAGCGGTAGAGGCAGTGCACGCCTGGCGCAATGCGCTCACCGGGGCCCCCTTGAACCTGACCCCAGAC
CAGGTAGTCGCAATCGCGTCACATGACGGGGGAAAGCAAGCCCTGGAAACCGTGCAAAGGTTGTTGCCGG
TCCTTTGTCAAGACCACGGCCTTACACCGGAGCAAGTCGTGGCCATTGCATCCCACGACGGTGGCAAACA
GGCTCTTGAGACGGTTCAGAGACTTCTCCCAGTTCTCTGTCAAGCCCACGGGCTGACTCCCGATCAAGTT
GTAGCGATTGCGAATAACAATGGAGGGAAACAAGCATTGGAGACTGTCCAACGGCTCCTTCCCGTGTTGT
GTCAAGCCCACGGTTTGACGCCTGCACAAGTGGTCGCCATCGCCTCCAATATTGGC
