>Addgene plasmid #36761 | TAL2341 | addgene partial sequence | sequence record 48044 | JDS-TALEN-F 5'-TAGGGGTCGGTAAACAGTGG-3'
TGTGGCGGGTGAGCTTAGGGGGCCTCCGCTCCAGCTCGACACCGGGCAGCTGCTGAAGATCGCGAAGAGA
GGGGGAGTAACAGCGGTAGAGGCAGTGCACGCCTGGCGCAATGCGCTCACCGGGGCCCCCTTGAACCTGA
CCCCAGACCAGGTAGTCGCAATCGCGTCACATGACGGGGGAAAGCAAGCCCTGGAAACCGTGCAAAGGTT
GTTGCCGGTCCTTTGTCAAGACCACGGCCTTACACCGGAGCAAGTCGTGGCCATTGCATCCCACGACGGT
GGCAAACAGGCTCTTGAGACGGTTCAGAGACTTCTCCCAGTTCTCTGTCAAGCCCACGGGCTGACTCCCG
ATCAAGTTGTAGCGATTGCGAATAACAATGGAGGGAAACAAGCATTGGAGACTGTCCAACGGCTCCTTCC
CGTGTTGTGTCAAGCCCACGGTTTGACGCCTGCACAAGTGGTCGCCATCGCCTCCAATATTGGCGGTAAG
CAGGCGCTGGAAACAGTACAGCGCCTGCTGCCTGTACTGTGCCAGGATCATGGACTGACCCCAGACCAGG
TAGTCGCAATCGCGTCACATGACGGGGGAAAGCAAGCCCTGGAAACCGTGCAAAGGTTGTTGCCGGTCCT
TTGTCAAGACCACGGCCTTACACCGGAGCAAGTCGTGGCCATTGCAAGCAACATCGGTGGCAAACAGGCT
CTTGAGACGGTTCAGAGACTTCTCCCAGTTCTCTGTCAAGCCCACGGGCTGACTCCCGATCAAGTTGTAG
CGATTGCGTCGCATGACGGAGGGAAACAAGCATTGGAGACTGTCCAACGGCTCCTTCCCGTGTTG
